>Addgene plasmid #13599 | integrin beta6 Y774F pBabe puro | addgene partial sequence | sequence record 55758 | pBABE-3
ATTCCTACCTAGACTACTAGCAATCTGTGGAAAGGTCTACCTTTTGTTTTTCCCTGTGTTTAAAAGTTAC
ATTTTTAAAAGTACTTGTGGATCCTCTGTAGAGTGGATTGGTTCCCGTTTGCCACTTGGCTTTTGATCGT
TCTGCTTCAAATTTGGCAACTTCTTTACGATCATGAAATGACACCAGTAGCTTCCAGATGCACAGTAGGA
CAACCCCGATGAGAAGAATAGCCAGGGAAACCCCTAACATGATCATGGGAATGTTTGGAGGCTTCGGACA
ATCTTTTTCATTGATGCTGTGAATGATGGTTTTCCCCTCATTATCTGTAGTTATTAGGAATGTAATAAGA
CATTCATTTTCTCCTTGCAGAGAGCAGGAAACAGAACCATCCTTTGAGAAATCTTCTTCTTCACTGATGG
TCGCACCAGCTAGTTTGCACTTGTCCACACATTCTTCTCGGGCTTGGCCAGCTGCTGACAGGTGGCACTC
AATGCAGCTCCGTTTAGAGTTACAGGGGTCACCACAGGTAGGACATCGTTCACAGGTTGGTCCTGAGGCT
CCAGGGTTTGTGCAAACACACTTGCCACAAACACAGTCCCCGCGCCCGCTGCAGAGCACTCCATCTTCAG
AGACGCAGGAGTCCGTGCTGGTGGTGCAGTTGCAGTACTCGCCAGTCCAGCCGCTCCTGCACACACATTC
ACCACAGTCACAGTCGCCGTTACCTCCGCAGAGCAGCCCTTTGTGTCTCACGCAGGAGAAATTGTCACAC
TGGCAATAAGGCCCATAAATGTTTCCATAGGGAGACAAGTGGCAGATACACTGCCCACAGTAGCAGTCAC
CCCTTCCGCTGCAGGAGGGATGATCTGGGGCCTCCTTGCAGGAATCTGTGCTCAGCATGTC
