[The description below was written by a language model from this plasmid's Addgene catalogue record.]
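Description:
Integrin beta6 Y774F pBabe puro is a retroviral mammalian expression plasmid built on the pBabe puro backbone (about 5.2 kb without insert). pBabe vectors are Moloney murine leukemia virus-derived transfer plasmids. The long terminal repeats and packaging signal allow the intervening sequence to be packaged into retroviral particles in a suitable packaging cell line, and it then integrates stably into the genome of dividing target cells. In this vector family the cloned cDNA is generally transcribed from the 5′ LTR. A separate internal promoter drives the puromycin resistance gene, so transduced or transfected mammalian cells can be selected with puromycin. No feature table accompanies this entry, so these backbone elements are inferred from the named vector rather than from an annotation. In bacteria the plasmid is maintained at high copy number under ampicillin selection.

The payload is an approximately 2.4 kb human ITGB6 cDNA encoding the integrin beta 6 subunit, carrying a single tyrosine-to-phenylalanine substitution at residue 774 (Y774F). The fragment was inserted by restriction cloning, with XhoI and XbaI ends of the insert joined to the vector's SnaBI site. All of these sites were destroyed at the junctions, so the insert cannot be released with the same enzymes. No epitope tag or fusion partner is recorded.

Replacing tyrosine with phenylalanine removes the hydroxyl group needed for phosphorylation while largely preserving side-chain shape, so such mutants are commonly used to test whether a particular tyrosine matters for signalling or protein interactions. The record does not state the specific purpose. The design suits generating stable, puromycin-selected cell lines that express the mutant beta 6 subunit, for comparison with cells expressing wild-type protein.
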