Addgene plasmid #13599: integrin beta6 Y774F pBabe puro
Depositing lab: Dean Sheppard. Depositing organization: University of California, San Francisco (UCSF).
Backbone
  Vector backbone: pBabe puro
  Backbone manufacturer: Available at Addgene (plasmid #1764)
  Backbone size w/o insert (bp): 5169
  Vector type: Mammalian Expression, Retroviral
  Selectable markers: Puromycin
Growth in bacteria
  Bacterial resistance: Ampicillin, 100 μg/mL
  Growth temperature: 37°C
  Growth strain: DH5alpha
  Copy number: High Copy
Gene/Insert
  Gene/Insert name: integrin beta 6 Y774F (alt names: ITGB6; integrin beta 6)
  Species: H. sapiens (human)
  Insert size (bp): 2400
  Mutation: Y774F
  GenBank ID: NM_000888
  Entrez Gene: ITGB6 (a.k.a. AI1H)
  Cloning method: Restriction Enzyme; 5′ cloning site XhoI/SnaBI (destroyed during cloning); 3′ cloning site XbaI/SnaBI (destroyed during cloning)
  Sequencing primers: 5′ pBabe 5'
Terms and licenses: Academic/Nonprofit Terms; Industry Terms: Not Available to Industry
Depositor comments: See author's map for additional restriction enzyme sites.
How to cite: integrin beta6 Y774F pBabe puro was a gift from Dean Sheppard (Addgene plasmid # 13599 ; http://n2t.net/addgene:13599 ; RRID:Addgene_13599)
